Addgene plasmid #170833: pYI001
Purpose: (GUSPlus::tOCS in pFP100)*
Depositing lab: Christian Fankhauser. Depositing organization: Universite de Lausanne (UNIL). Publication: A combination of plasma membrane sterol biosynthesis and autophagy is required for shade-induced hypocotyl elongation. Ince YC, Krahmer J, Fiorucci AS, Trevisan M, Galvao VC, Wigger L, Pradervand S, Fouillen L, Van Delft P, Genva M, Mongrand S, Gallart-Ayala H, Ivanisevic J, Fankhauser C. Nat Commun. 2022 Oct 10;13(1):5659. doi: 10.1038/s41467-022-33384-9. PubMed 36216814.
Backbone
  Vector backbone: pFP100
  Vector type: Plant Expression
  Selectable markers: Seed coat GFP
Growth in bacteria
  Bacterial resistance: Streptomycin, 50 μg/mL
  Growth temperature: 37°C
  Growth strain: DH5alpha
  Copy number: High Copy
Gene/Insert
  Gene/Insert name: GUSPlus::tOCS
  Cloning method: Gibson Cloning
  Sequencing primers: 5′ TCAAGCTAAGCTTGCATGCCCGGGAAAATGGTAGATCTGAGGGTAA; 3′ CCTAAAACCAAAATCCAGTGGCGCTCTAGAGGTCCTGCTGA
Terms and licenses: Academic/Nonprofit Terms; Industry Terms: Not Available to Industry
Depositor comments: Please visit https://doi.org/10.1101/2021.06.16.448628 for bioRxiv preprint.
How to cite: pYI001 was a gift from Christian Fankhauser (Addgene plasmid # 170833 ; http://n2t.net/addgene:170833 ; RRID:Addgene_170833)
