[The description below was written by a language model from this plasmid's Addgene catalogue record and pLannotate feature annotations shown in this document.]
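Description:
pYI001 is an 11 kb plant binary (T-DNA) vector built on the pFP100 backbone, into which a GUSPlus::tOCS cassette was inserted by Gibson assembly. It is propagated in E. coli from a high-copy ColE1/pUC-type origin, with an adjacent pBR322 bom mobilisation region. The pVS1 oriV, RepA and StaA stability functions provide replication and maintenance in Agrobacterium, the usual delivery host for vectors of this design. Bacterial selection is by streptomycin, conferred by an aadA (SmR) aminoglycoside adenylyltransferase gene, which also confers spectinomycin resistance. This gene sits downstream of class 1 integron promoter remnants and a short gentamicin acetyltransferase fragment.

Between the nopaline-type right and left T-DNA borders lie two units. Next to the right border is the GUSPlus reporter, a codon-optimised Staphylococcus β-glucuronidase gene carrying a catalase intron, so that active enzyme is made in plant cells but not in bacteria. It is followed by a His tag and the octopine synthase terminator. No promoter is annotated upstream of GUSPlus, and the short interval between the border and the coding sequence suggests a promoterless reporter intended to receive promoter fragments of interest, although the record does not state this explicitly. In the opposite orientation is the plant selection marker: EGFP fused to an N-terminal fragment of Arabidopsis basic chitinase (probably a signal peptide), preceded by a TEV-type 5′ leader and terminated by a CaMV poly(A) signal. The catalogue describes this marker as seed coat GFP, which lets transformed seeds be picked by fluorescence rather than by antibiotic or herbicide selection. Its promoter is not annotated. The construct comes from work on shade-induced hypocotyl elongation, where it probably served as the base for promoter–GUS reporter lines.
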