Features (pLannotate 1.2.2; 19 found; start..end, strand, type, name):
    619..1248    -  CDS            pVS1 StaA: stability protein from the Pseudomonas plasmid pVS1 (Heeb et al., 2000)
   1808..2209    -  CDS            Y4CG_SINFN (fragment): Protein inferred from homology: Swiss-Prot protein existence level 3. From Sinorhizobium fredii (strain NBRC 101917 / NGR234).
   2579..2603    -  misc_feature   RB T-DNA repeat: right border repeat from nopaline C58 T-DNA
   2680..4702    +  CDS            GUSPlus™: β-glucuronidase codon-optimized Staphylococcus gusA gene with a catalase intron to ensure expression in plants but not bacteria
   4709..4726    +  CDS            7xHis (fragment): 6xHis affinity tag
   4739..5446    +  terminator     OCS terminator: octopine synthase terminator
   5462..5619    -  polyA_signal   CaMV poly(A) signal (fragment): cauliflower mosaic virus polyadenylation signal
   5689..6405    -  CDS            EGFP: EGFP is a basic (constitutively fluorescent) green fluorescent protein published in 1996, derived from Aequorea victoria. It is reported to be a rapidly-maturing weak dimer with moderate acid sensitivity.
   6406..6483    -  CDS            CHI-B (fragment): CHIB_ARATH - Also known as PR3. Experimental evidence at protein level: Swiss-Prot protein existence level 1. Defense against chitin-containing fungal pathogens. Seems particularly implicated in resistance to jasmonate-inducing pathogens such as A.brassicicola. In vitro antifungal activity against T.reesei, but not against A.solani, F.oxysporum, S.sclerotiorum, G.graminis and P.megasperma. From Arabidopsis thaliana (Mouse-ear cress).
   6541..6577    -  ncRNA          PK1-TEV CVMV: Accession: RF01102 - 5'-leader pseudoknot of TEV/CVMV
   7041..7065    -  misc_feature   LB T-DNA repeat: left border repeat from nopaline C58 T-DNA
   7324..7347    +  promoter       Pc promoter (fragment): intI1 (promoter lies within the coding sequence); class 1 integron promoter
   7523..7579    +  CDS            GmR (fragment): gentamycin acetyltransferase; aacC1; confers resistance to gentamycin
   7590..8377    +  CDS            SmR (fragment): aminoglycoside adenylyltransferase (Murphy, 1985); aadA; confers resistance to spectinomycin and streptomycin
   8623..9211    +  rep_origin     ori: high-copy-number ColE1/pMB1/pBR322/pUC origin of replication
   9397..9537    -  misc_feature   bom: basis of mobility region from pBR322
   9639..9678    -  CDS            rop (fragment): Rop protein, which maintains plasmids at low copy number; rop
   9881..10075   -  rep_origin     pVS1 oriV: origin of replication for the Pseudomonas plasmid pVS1 (Heeb et al., 2000)
  10141..190     -  CDS            pVS1 RepA (across the origin): replication protein from the Pseudomonas plasmid pVS1 (Heeb et al., 2000)
>Addgene plasmid #170833 | pYI001 | addgene full sequence | sequence record 343883 | Addgene NGS Result
CACCGGCTGCCGGCGGTTGCCGGGATTCTTTGCGGATTCGATCAGCGGCCGCTTGCCACGATTCACCGGG
GCGTGCTTCTGCCTCGATGCGTTGCCGCTGGGCGGCCTGCGCGGCCTTCAACTTCTCCACCAGGTCATCA
CCCAGCGCCGCGCCGATTTGTACCGGGCCGGATGGTTTGCGACCGCTCACGCCGATTCCTCGGGCTTGGG
GGTTCCAGTGCCATTGCAGGGCCGGCAGACAACCCAGCCGCTTACGCCTGGCCAACCGCCCGTTCCTCCA
CACATGGGGCATTCCACGGCGTCGGTGCCTGGTTGTTCTTGATTTTCCATGCCGCCTCCTTTAGCCGCTA
AAATTCATCTACTCATTTATTCATTTGCTCATTTACTCTGGTAGCTGCGCGATGTATTCAGATAGCAGCT
CGGTAATGGTCTTGCCTTGGCGTACCGCGTACATCTTCAGCTTGGTGTGATCCTCCGCCGGCAACTGAAA
GTTGACCCGCTTCATGGCTGGCGTGTCTGCCAGGCTGGCCAACGTTGCAGCCTTGCTGCTGCGTGCGCTC
GGACGGCCGGCACTTAGCGTGTTTGTGCTTTTGCTCATTTTCTCTTTACCTCATTAACTCAAATGAGTTT
TGATTTAATTTCAGCGGCCAGCGCCTGGACCTCGCGGGCAGCGTCGCCCTCGGGTTCTGATTCAAGAACG
GTTGTGCCGGCGGCGGCAGTGCCTGGGTAGCTCACGCGCTGCGTGATACGGGACTCAAGAATGGGCAGCT
CGTACCCGGCCAGCGCCTCGGCAACCTCACCGCCGATGCGCGTGCCTTTGATCGCCCGCGACACGACAAA
GGCCGCTTGTAGCCTTCCATCCGTGACCTCAATGCGCTGCTTAACCAGCTCCACCAGGTCGGCGGTGGCC
CATATGTCGTAAGGGCTTGGCTGCACCGGAATCAGCACGAAGTCGGCTGCCTTGATCGCGGACACAGCCA
AGTCCGCCGCCTGGGGCGCTCCGTCGATCACTACGAAGTCGCGCCGGCCGATGGCCTTCACGTCGCGGTC
AATCGTCGGGCGGTCGATGCCGACAACGGTTAGCGGTTGATCTTCCCGCACGGCCGCCCAATCGCGGGCA
CTGCCCTGGGGATCGGAATCGACTAACAGAACATCGGCCCCGGCGAGTTGCAGGGCGCGGGCTAGATGGG
TTGCGATGGTCGTCTTGCCTGACCCGCCTTTCTGGTTAAGTACAGCGATAACCTTCATGCGTTCCCCTTG
CGTATTTGTTTATTTACTCATCGCATCATATACGCAGCGACCGCATGACGCAAGCTGTTTTACTCAAATA
CACATCACCTTTTTAGACGGCGGCGCTCGGTTTCTTCAGCGGCCAAGCTGGCCGGCCAGGCCGCCAGCTT
GGCATCAGACAAACCGGCCAGGATTTCATGCAGCCGCACGGTTGAGACGTGCGCGGGCGGCTCGAACACG
TACCCGGCCGCGATCATCTCCGCCTCGATCTCTTCGGTAATGAAAAACGGTTCGTCCTGGCCGTCCTGGT
GCGGTTTCATGCTTGTTCCTCTTGGCGTTCATTCTCGGCGGCCGCCAGGGCGTCGGCCTCGGTCAATGCG
TCCTCACGGAAGGCACCGCGCCGCCTGGCCTCGGTGGGCGTCACTTCCTCGCTGCGCTCAAGTGCGCGGT
ACAGGGTCGAGCGATGCACGCCAAGCAGTGCAGCCGCCTCTTTCACGGTGCGGCCTTCCTGGTCGATCAG
CTCGCGGGCGTGCGCGATCTGTGCCGGGGTGAGGGTAGGGCGGGGGCCAAACTTCACGCCTCGGGCCTTG
GCGGCCTCGCGCCCGCTCCGGGTGCGGTCGATGATTAGGGAACGCTCGAACTCGGCAATGCCGGCGAACA
CGGTCAACACCATGCGGCCGGCCGGCGTGGTGGTGTCGGCCCACGGCTCTGCCAGGCTACGCAGGCCCGC
GCCGGCCTCCTGGATGCGCTCGGCAATGTCCAGTAGGTCGCGGGTGCTGCGGGCCAGGCGGTCTAGCCTG
GTCACTGTCACAACGTCGCCAGGGCGTAGGTGGTCAAGCATCCTGGCCAGCTCCGGGCGGTCGCGCCTGG
TGCCGGTGATCTTCTCGGAAAACAGCTTGGTGCAGCCGGCCGCGTGCAGTTCGGCCCGTTGGTTGGTCAA
GTCCTGGTCGTCGGTGCTGACGCGGGCATAGCCCAGCAGGCCAGCGGCGGCGCTCTTGTTCATGGCGTAA
TGTCTCCGGTTCTAGTCGCAAGTATTCTACTTTATGCGACTAAAACACGCGACAAGAAAACGCCAGGAAA
AGGGCAGGGCGGCAGCCTGTCGCGTAACTTAGGACTTGTGCGACATGTCGTTTTCAGAAGACGGCTGCAC
TGAACGTCAGAAGCCGACTGCACTATAGCAGCGGAGGGGTTGGATCAAAGTACTTTAAAGTACTTTAAAG
TACTTTAAAGTACTTTGATCCCGAGGGGAACCCTGTGGTTGGCATGCACATACAAATGGACGAACGGATA
AACCTTTTCACGCCCTTTTAAATATCCGATTATTCTAATAAACGCTCTTTTCTCTTAGGTTTACCCGCCA
ATATATCCTGTCAAACACTGATAGTTTAAACTGAAGGCGGGAAACGACAATCTGATCCAAGCTCAAGCTA
AGCTTGCATGCCCGGGAAAATGGTAGATCTGAGGGTAAATTTCTAGTTTTTCTCCTTCATTTTCTTGGTT
AGGACCCTTTTCTCTTTTTATTTTTTTGAGCTTTGATCTTTCTTTAAACTGATCTATTTTTTAATTGATT
GGTTATGGTGTAAATATTACATAGCTTTAACTGATAATCTGATTACTTTATTTCGTGTGTCTATGATGAT
GATGATAGTTACAGAACCGACGAACTAGTCTGTACCCGATCAACACCGAGACCCGTGGCGTCTTCGACCT
CAATGGCGTCTGGAACTTCAAGCTGGACTACGGGAAAGGACTGGAAGAGAAGTGGTACGAAAGCAAGCTG
ACCGACACTATTAGTATGGCCGTCCCAAGCAGTTACAATGACATTGGCGTGACCAAGGAAATCCGCAACC
ATATCGGATATGTCTGGTACGAACGTGAGTTCACGGTGCCGGCCTATCTGAAGGATCAGCGTATCGTGCT
CCGCTTCGGCTCTGCAACTCACAAAGCAATTGTCTATGTCAATGGTGAGCTGGTCGTGGAGCACAAGGGC
GGATTCCTGCCATTCGAAGCGGAAATCAACAACTCGCTGCGTGATGGCATGAATCGCGTCACCGTCGCCG
TGGACAACATCCTCGACGATAGCACCCTCCCGGTGGGGCTGTACAGCGAGCGCCACGAAGAGGGCCTCGG
AAAAGTCATTCGTAACAAGCCGAACTTCGACTTCTTCAACTATGCAGGCCTGCACCGTCCGGTGAAAATC
TACACGACCCCGTTTACGTACGTCGAGGACATCTCGGTTGTGACCGACTTCAATGGCCCAACCGGGACTG
TGACCTATACGGTGGACTTTCAAGGCAAAGCCGAGACCGTGAAAGTGTCGGTCGTGGATGAGGAAGGCAA
AGTGGTCGCAAGCACCGAGGGCCTGAGCGGTAACGTGGAGATTCCGAATGTCATCCTCTGGGAACCACTG
AACACGTATCTCTACCAGATCAAAGTGGAACTGGTGAACGACGGACTGACCATCGATGTCTATGAAGAGC
CGTTCGGCGTGCGGACCGTGGAAGTCAACGACGGCAAGTTCCTCATCAACAACAAACCGTTCTACTTCAA
GGGCTTTGGCAAACATGAGGACACTCCTATCAACGGCCGTGGCTTTAACGAAGCGAGCAATGTGATGGAT
TTCAATATCCTCAAATGGATCGGCGCCAACAGCTTCCGGACCGCACACTATCCGTACTCTGAAGAGTTGA
TGCGTCTTGCGGATCGCGAGGGTCTGGTCGTGATCGACGAGACTCCGGCAGTTGGCGTGCACCTCAACTT
CATGGCCACCACGGGACTCGGCGAAGGCAGCGAGCGCGTCAGTACCTGGGAGAAGATTCGGACGTTTGAG
CACCATCAAGACGTTCTCCGTGAACTGGTGTCTCGTGACAAGAACCATCCAAGCGTCGTGATGTGGAGCA
TCGCCAACGAGGCGGCGACTGAGGAAGAGGGCGCGTACGAGTACTTCAAGCCGTTGGTGGAGCTGACCAA
GGAACTCGACCCACAGAAGCGTCCGGTCACGATCGTGCTGTTTGTGATGGCTACCCCGGAGACGGACAAA
GTCGCCGAACTGATTGACGTCATCGCGCTCAATCGCTATAACGGATGGTACTTCGATGGCGGTGATCTCG
AAGCGGCCAAAGTCCATCTCCGCCAGGAATTTCACGCGTGGAACAAGCGTTGCCCAGGAAAGCCGATCAT
GATCACTGAGTACGGCGCAGACACCGTTGCGGGCTTTCACGACATTGATCCAGTGATGTTCACCGAGGAA
TATCAAGTCGAGTACTACCAGGCGAACCACGTCGTGTTCGATGAGTTTGAGAACTTCGTGGGTGAGCAAG
CGTGGAACTTCGCGGACTTCGCGACCTCTCAGGGCGTGATGCGCGTCCAAGGAAACAAGAAGGGCGTGTT
CACTCGTGACCGCAAGCCGAAGCTCGCCGCGCACGTCTTTCGCGAGCGCTGGACCAACATTCCAGATTTC
GGCTACAAGAACGCTAGCCATCACCATCACCATCACGTGTGAAGGATCCTGCTTTAATGAGATATGCGAG
ACGCCTATGATCGCATGATATTTGCTTTCAATTCTGTTGTGCACGTTGTAAAAAACCTGAGCATGTGTAG
CTCAGATCCTTACCGCCGGTTTCGGTTCATTCTAATGAATATATCACCCGTTACTATCGTATTTTTATGA
ATAATATTCTCCGTTCAATTTACTGATTGTACCCTACTACTTATATGTACAATATTAAAATGAAAACAAT
ATATTGTGCTGAATAGGTTTATAGCGACATCTATGATAGAGCGCCACAATAACAAACAATTGCGTTTTAT
TATTACAAATCCAATTTTAAAAAAAGCGGCAGAACCGGTCAAACCTAAAAGACTGATTACATAAATCTTA
TTCAAATTTCAAAAGTGCCCCAGGGGCTAGTATCTACGACACACCGAGCGGCGAACTAATAACGCTCACT
GAAGGGAACTCCGGTTCCCCGCCGGCGCGCATGGGTGAGATTCCTTGAAGTTGAGTATTGGCCGTCCGCT
CTACCGAAAGTTACGGGCACCATTCAACCCGGTCCAGCACGGCGGCCGGGTAACCGACTTGCTGCCCCGA
GAATTATGCAGCATTTTTTTGGTGTATGTGGGCCCCAAATGAAGTGCAGGTCAAACCTTGACAGTGACGA
CAAATCGTTGGGCGGGTCCAGGGCGAATTTTGCGACAACATGTCGAGGCTCAGCAGGACCTCTAGAGCGC
CACTGGATTTTGGTTTTAGGAATTAGAAATTTTATTGATAGAAGTATTTTACAAATACAAATACATACTA
AGGGTTTCTTATATGCTCAACACATGAGCGAAACCCTATAAGAACCCTAATTCCCTTATCTGGGAACTAC
TCACACATTATTATAGAGAGAGATAGATTTGTAGAGAGAGACTGGTGATTTCAGCGATGCAGCCGGGCGG
CGCTTACAGCTCGTCCTTCTTGTACAGCTCGTCCATGCCGAGAGTGATCCCGGCGGCGGTCACGAACTCC
AGCAGGACCATGTGATCGCGCTTCTCGTTGGGGTCTTTGCTCAGGGCGGACTGGGTGCTCAGGTAGTGGT
TGTCGGGCAGCAGCACGGGGCCGTCGCCGATGGGGGTGTTCTGCTGGTAGTGGTCGGCGAGCTGCACGCT
GCCGTCCTCGATGTTGTGGCGGATCTTGAAGTTCACCTTGATGCCGTTCTTCTGCTTGTCGGCCATGATA
TAGACGTTGTGGCTGTTGTAGTTGTACTCCAGCTTGTGCCCCAGGATGTTGCCGTCCTCCTTGAAGTCGA
TGCCCTTCAGCTCGATGCGGTTCACCAGGGTGTCGCCCTCGAACTTCACCTCGGCGCGGGTCTTGTAGTT
GCCGTCGTCCTTGAAGAAGATGGTGCGCTCCTGGACGTAGCCTTCGGGCATGGCGGACTTGAAGAAGTCG
TGCTGCTTCATGTGGTCGGGGTAGCGGCTGAAGCACTGCACGCCGTAGGTCAGGGTGGTCACGAGGGTGG
GCCAGGGCACGGGCAGCTTGCCGGTGGTGCAGATGAACTTCAGGGTCAGCTTGCCGTAGGTGGCATCGCC
CTCGCCCTCGCCGGACACGCTGAACTTGTGGCCGTTTACGTCGCCGTCCAGCTCGACCAGGATGGGCACC
ACCCCGGTGAACAGCTCCTCGCCCTTGCTCACCATGTCGGCCGAGGATAATGATAGGAGAAGTGAAAAGA
TGAGAAAGAGAAAAAGATTAGTCTTCACCATGGCTATCGTTCGTAAATGGTGAAAATTTTCAGAAAATTG
CTTTTGCTTTAAAAGAAATGATTTAAATTGCTGCAATAGAAGTAGAATGCTTGATTGCTTGAGATTCGTT
TGTTTTGTATATGTTGTGTTGAGAATTCGCCCTTGTTTTGCTATTTGTGTATGTTTTCTTGTTTTGGTTT
GAGTGAAGAGTGTAGTGAAGGGTTGGTTTGTATTTATAGGTGAGAAAGGAGATTTGCATGGCAATCACGT
GTAAGAATGCATGCATGCATGAGTGTGTGTGGAGAGAGAGAGATGCTCTTACGTTGTTGTCGGGATTATG
TGTTGGAAAAGAGTGACAAGTGACGAACAAAACAATACCACTCATCATAGCTCCGCTTATGCATGCTATG
TGTGATTTGTAGCTCTTGTTCTGACATGACACTATGAACAATTTTTTAAAAAGAAGGTTAAACTTTTATT
TAAATAAAAACCCTATGTTAATTTGGTTTCAAGGGCGAATTCAATTCGGCGTTAATTCAGTACATTAAAA
ACGTCCGCAATGTGTTATTAAGTTGTCTAAGCGTCAATTTGTTTACACCACAATATATCCTGCCACCAGC
CAGCCAACAGCTCCCCGACCGGCAGCTCGGCACAAAATCACCACTCGATACAGGCAGCCCATCAGTCCGG
GACGGCGTCAGCGGGAGAGCCGTTGTAAGGCGGCAGACTTTGCTCATGTTACCGATGCTATTCGGAAGAA
CGGCAACTAAGCTGCCGGGTTTGAAACACGGATGATCTCGCGGAGGGTAGCATGTTGATTGTAACGATGA
CAGAGCGTTGCTGCCTGTGATCAATTCGGGCACGAACCCAGTGGACATAAGCCTGTTCGGTTCGTAAGCT
GTAATGCAAGTAGCGTATGCGCTCACGCAACTGGTCCAGAACCTTGACCGAACGCAGCGGTGGTAACGGC
GCAGTGGCGGTTTTCATGGCTTGTTATGACTGTTTTTTTGGGGTACAGTCTATGCCTCGGGCATCCAAGC
AGCAAGCGCGTTACGCCGTGGGTCGATGTTTGATGTTATGGAGCAGCAACGATGTTACGCAGCAGGGCAG
TCGCCCTAAAACAAAGTTAAACATCATGGGGGAAGCGGTGATCGCCGAAGTATCGACTCAACTATCAGAG
GTAGTTGGCGTCATCGAGCGCCATCTCGAACCGACGTTGCTGGCCGTACATTTGTACGGCTCCGCAGTGG
ATGGCGGCCTGAAGCCACACAGTGATATTGATTTGCTGGTTACGGTGACCGTAAGGCTTGATGAAACAAC
GCGGCGAGCTTTGATCAACGACCTTTTGGAAACTTCGGCTTCCCCTGGAGAGAGCGAGATTCTCCGCGCT
GTAGAAGTCACCATTGTTGTGCACGACGACATCATTCCGTGGCGTTATCCAGCTAAGCGCGAACTGCAAT
TTGGAGAATGGCAGCGCAATGACATTCTTGCAGGTATCTTCGAGCCAGCCACGATCGACATTGATCTGGC
TATCTTGCTGACAAAAGCAAGAGAACATAGCGTTGCCTTGGTAGGTCCAGCGGCGGAGGAACTCTTTGAT
CCGGTTCCTGAACAGGATCTATTTGAGGCGCTAAATGAAACCTTAACGCTATGGAACTCGCCGCCCGACT
GGGCTGGCGATGAGCGAAATGTAGTGCTTACGTTGTCCCGCATTTGGTACAGCGCAGTAACCGGCAAAAT
CGCGCCGAAGGATGTCGCTGCCGACTGGGCAATGGAGCGCCTGCCGGCCCAGTATCAGCCCGTCATACTT
GAAGCTAGACAGGCTTATCTTGGACAAGAAGAAGATCGCTTGGCCTCGCGCGCAGATCAGTTGGAAGAAT
TTGTCCACTACGTGAAAGGCGAGATCACCAAGGTAGTCGGCAAATAATGTCTAGCTAGAAATTCGTTCAA
GCCGACGCCGCTTCGCGGCGCGGCTTAACTCAAGCGTTAGATGCACTAAGCACATAATTGCTCACAGCCA
AACTATCAGGTCAAGTCTGCTTTTATTATTTTTAAGCGTGCATAATAAGCCCTACACAAATTGGGAGATA
TATCATGCATGACCAAAATCCCTTAACGTGAGTTTTCGTTCCACTGAGCGTCAGACCCCGTAGAAAAGAT
CAAAGGATCTTCTTGAGATCCTTTTTTTCTGCGCGTAATCTGCTGCTTGCAAACAAAAAAACCACCGCTA
CCAGCGGTGGTTTGTTTGCCGGATCAAGAGCTACCAACTCTTTTTCCGAAGGTAACTGGCTTCAGCAGAG
CGCAGATACCAAATACTGTCCTTCTAGTGTAGCCGTAGTTAGGCCACCACTTCAAGAACTCTGTAGCACC
GCCTACATACCTCGCTCTGCTAATCCTGTTACCAGTGGCTGCTGCCAGTGGCGATAAGTCGTGTCTTACC
GGGTTGGACTCAAGACGATAGTTACCGGATAAGGCGCAGCGGTCGGGCTGAACGGGGGGTTCGTGCACAC
AGCCCAGCTTGGAGCGAACGACCTACACCGAACTGAGATACCTACAGCGTGAGCTATGAGAAAGCGCCAC
GCTTCCCGAAGGGAGAAAGGCGGACAGGTATCCGGTAAGCGGCAGGGTCGGAACAGGAGAGCGCACGAGG
GAGCTTCCAGGGGGAAACGCCTGGTATCTTTATAGTCCTGTCGGGTTTCGCCACCTCTGACTTGAGCGTC
GATTTTTGTGATGCTCGTCAGGGGGGCGGAGCCTATGGAAAAACGCCAGCAACGCGGCCTTTTTACGGTT
CCTGGCCTTTTGCTGGCCTTTTGCTCACATGTTCTTTCCTGCGTTATCCCCTGATTCTGTGGATAACCGT
ATTACCGCCTTTGAGTGAGCTGATACCGCTCGCCGCAGCCGAACGACCGAGCGCAGCGAGTCAGTGAGCG
AGGAAGCGGAAGAGCGCCTGATGCGGTATTTTCTCCTTACGCATCTGTGCGGTATTTCACACCGCATATG
GTGCACTCTCAGTACAATCTGCTCTGATGCCGCATAGTTAAGCCAGTATACACTCCGCTATCGCTACGTG
ACTGGGTCATGGCTGCGCCCCGACACCCGCCAACACCCGCTGACGCGCCCTGACGGGCTTGTCTGCTCCC
GGCATCCGCTTACAGACAAGCTGTGACCGTCTCCGGGAGCTGCATGTGTCAGAGGTTTTCACCGTCATCA
CCGAAACGCGCGAGGCAGGGTGCCTTGATGTGGGCGCCGGCGGTCGAGTGGCGACGGCGCGGCTTGTCCG
CGCCCTGGTAGATTGCCTGGCCGTAGGCCAGCCATTTTTGAGCGGCCAGCGGCCGCGATAGGCCGACGCG
AAGCGGCGGGGCGTAGGGAGCGCAGCGACCGAAGGGTAGGCGCTTTTTGCAGCTCTTCGGCTGTGCGCTG
GCCAGACAGTTATGCACAGGCCAGGCGGGTTTTAAGAGTTTTAATAAGTTTTAAAGAGTTTTAGGCGGAA
AAATCGCCTTTTTTCTCTTTTATATCAGTCACTTACATGTGTGACCGGTTCCCAATGTACGGCTTTGGGT
TCCCAATGTACGGGTTCCGGTTCCCAATGTACGGCTTTGGGTTCCCAATGTACGTGCTATCCACAGGAAA
GAGACCTTTTCGACCTTTTTCCCCTGCTAGGGCAATTTGCCCTAGCATCTGCTCCGTACATTAGGAACCG
GCGGATGCTTCGCCCTCGATCAGGTTGCGGTAGCGCATGACTAGGATCGGGCCAGCCTGCCCCGCCTCCT
CCTTCAAATCGTACTCCGGCAGGTCATTTGACCCGATCAGCTTGCGCACGGTGAAACAGAACTTCTTGAA
CTCTCCGGCGCTGCCACTGCGTTCGTAGATCGTCTTGAACAACCATCTGGCTTCTGCCTTGCCTGCGGCG
CGGCGTGCCAGGCGGTAGAGAAAACGGCCGATGCCGGGATCGATCAAAAAGTAATCGGGGTGAACCGTCA
GCACGTCCGGGTTCTTGCCTTCTGTGATCTCGCGGTACATCCAATCAGCTAGCTCGATCTCGATGTACTC
CGGCCGCCCGGTTTCGCTCTTTACGATCTTGTAGCGGCTAATCAAGGCTTCACCCTCGGATACCGTCACC
AGGCGGCCGTTCTTGGCCTTCTTCGTACGCTGCATGGCAACGTGCGTGGTGTTTAACCGAATGCAGGTTT
CTACCAGGTCGTCTTTCTGCTTTCCGCCATCGGCTCGCCGGCAGAACTTGAGTACGTCCGCAACGTGTGG
ACGGAACACGCGGCCGGGCTTGTCTCCCTTCCCTTCCCGGTATCGGTTCATGGATTCGGTTAGATGGGAA
ACCGCCATCAGTACCAGGTCGTAATCCCACACACTGGCCATGCCGGCCGGCCCTGCGGAAACCTCTACGT
GCCCGTCTGGAAGCTCGTAGCGGATCACCTCGCCAGCTCGTCGGTCACGCTTCGACAGACGGAAAACGGC
CACGTCCATGATGCTGCGACTATCGCGGGTGCCCACGTCATAGAGCATCGGAACGAAAAAATCTGGTTGC
TCGTCGCCCTTGGGCGGCTTCCTAATCGACGGCG
